>Addgene plasmid #214291 | pET21b-Cdc42/13C-FKBP-MBP | addgene full sequence | sequence record 422235 | Addgene NGS Result
CGGCCCTTCCGGCTGGCTGGTTTATTGCTGATAAATCTGGAGCCGGTGAGCGTGGGTCTCGCGGTATCAT
TGCAGCACTGGGGCCAGATGGTAAGCCCTCCCGTATCGTAGTTATCTACACGACGGGGAGTCAGGCAACT
ATGGATGAACGAAATAGACAGATCGCTGAGATAGGTGCCTCACTGATTAAGCATTGGTAACTGTCAGACC
AAGTTTACTCATATATACTTTAGATTGATTTAAAACTTCATTTTTAATTTAAAAGGATCTAGGTGAAGAT
CCTTTTTGATAATCTCATGACCAAAATCCCTTAACGTGAGTTTTCGTTCCACTGAGCGTCAGACCCCGTA
GAAAAGATCAAAGGATCTTCTTGAGATCCTTTTTTTCTGCGCGTAATCTGCTGCTTGCAAACAAAAAAAC
CACCGCTACCAGCGGTGGTTTGTTTGCCGGATCAAGAGCTACCAACTCTTTTTCCGAAGGTAACTGGCTT
CAGCAGAGCGCAGATACCAAATACTGTCCTTCTAGTGTAGCCGTAGTTAGGCCACCACTTCAAGAACTCT
GTAGCACCGCCTACATACCTCGCTCTGCTAATCCTGTTACCAGTGGCTGCTGCCAGTGGCGATAAGTCGT
GTCTTACCGGGTTGGACTCAAGACGATAGTTACCGGATAAGGCGCAGCGGTCGGGCTGAACGGGGGGTTC
GTGCACACAGCCCAGCTTGGAGCGAACGACCTACACCGAACTGAGATACCTACAGCGTGAGCTATGAGAA
AGCGCCACGCTTCCCGAAGGGAGAAAGGCGGACAGGTATCCGGTAAGCGGCAGGGTCGGAACAGGAGAGC
GCACGAGGGAGCTTCCAGGGGGAAACGCCTGGTATCTTTATAGTCCTGTCGGGTTTCGCCACCTCTGACT
TGAGCGTCGATTTTTGTGATGCTCGTCAGGGGGGCGGAGCCTATGGAAAAACGCCAGCAACGCGGCCTTT
TTACGGTTCCTGGCCTTTTGCTGGCCTTTTGCTCACATGTTCTTTCCTGCGTTATCCCCTGATTCTGTGG
ATAACCGTATTACCGCCTTTGAGTGAGCTGATACCGCTCGCCGCAGCCGAACGACCGAGCGCAGCGAGTC
AGTGAGCGAGGAAGCGGAAGAGCGCCTGATGCGGTATTTTCTCCTTACGCATCTGTGCGGTATTTCACAC
CGCAATGGTGCACTCTCAGTACAATCTGCTCTGATGCCGCATAGTTAAGCCAGTATACACTCCGCTATCG
CTACGTGACTGGGTCATGGCTGCGCCCCGACACCCGCCAACACCCGCTGACGCGCCCTGACGGGCTTGTC
TGCTCCCGGCATCCGCTTACAGACAAGCTGTGACCGTCTCCGGGAGCTGCATGTGTCAGAGGTTTTCACC
GTCATCACCGAAACGCGCGAGGCAGCTGCGGTAAAGCTCATCAGCGTGGTCGTGAAGCGATTCACAGATG
TCTGCCTGTTCATCCGCGTCCAGCTCGTTGAGTTTCTCCAGAAGCGTTAATGTCTGGCTTCTGATAAAGC
GGGCCATGTTAAGGGCGGTTTTTTCCTGTTTGGTCACTGATGCCTCCGTGTAAGGGGGATTTCTGTTCAT
GGGGGTAATGATACCGATGAAACGAGAGAGGATGCTCACGATACGGGTTACTGATGATGAACATGCCCGG
TTACTGGAACGTTGTGAGGGTAAACAACTGGCGGTATGGATGCGGCGGGACCAGAGAAAAATCACTCAGG
GTCAATGCCAGCGCTTCGTTAATACAGATGTAGGTGTTCCACAGGGTAGCCAGCAGCATCCTGCGATGCA
GATCCGGAACATAATGGTGCAGGGCGCTGACTTCCGCGTTTCCAGACTTTACGAAACACGGAAACCGAAG
ACCATTCATGTTGTTGCTCAGGTCGCAGACGTTTTGCAGCAGCAGTCGCTTCACGTTCGCTCGCGTATCG
GTGATTCATTCTGCTAACCAGTAAGGCAACCCCGCCAGCCTAGCCGGGTCCTCAACGACAGGAGCACGAT
CATGCGCACCCGTGGGGCCGCCATGCCGGCGATAATGGCCTGCTTCTCGCCGAAACGTTTGGTGGCGGGA
CCAGTGACGAAGGCTTGAGCGAGGGCGTGCAAGATTCCGAATACCGCAAGCGACAGGCCGATCATCGTCG
CGCTCCAGCGAAAGCGGTCCTCGCCGAAAATGACCCAGAGCGCTGCCGGCACCTGTCCTACGAGTTGCAT
GATAAAGAAGACAGTCATAAGTGCGGCGACGATAGTCATGCCCCGCGCCCACCGGAAGGAGCTGACTGGG
TTGAAGGCTCTCAAGGGCATCGGTCGAGATCCCGGTGCCTAATGAGTGAGCTAACTTACATTAATTGCGT
TGCGCTCACTGCCCGCTTTCCAGTCGGGAAACCTGTCGTGCCAGCTGCATTAATGAATCGGCCAACGCGC
GGGGAGAGGCGGTTTGCGTATTGGGCGCCAGGGTGGTTTTTCTTTTCACCAGTGAGACGGGCAACAGCTG
ATTGCCCTTCACCGCCTGGCCCTGAGAGAGTTGCAGCAAGCGGTCCACGCTGGTTTGCCCCAGCAGGCGA
AAATCCTGTTTGATGGTGGTTAACGGCGGGATATAACATGAGCTGTCTTCGGTATCGTCGTATCCCACTA
CCGAGATATCCGCACCAACGCGCAGCCCGGACTCGGTAATGGCGCGCATTGCGCCCAGCGCCATCTGATC
GTTGGCAACCAGCATCGCAGTGGGAACGATGCCCTCATTCAGCATTTGCATGGTTTGTTGAAAACCGGAC
ATGGCACTCCAGTCGCCTTCCCGTTCCGCTATCGGCTGAATTTGATTGCGAGTGAGATATTTATGCCAGC
CAGCCAGACGCAGACGCGCCGAGACAGAACTTAATGGGCCCGCTAACAGCGCGATTTGCTGGTGACCCAA
TGCGACCAGATGCTCCACGCCCAGTCGCGTACCGTCTTCATGGGAGAAAATAATACTGTTGATGGGTGTC
TGGTCAGAGACATCAAGAAATAACGCCGGAACATTAGTGCAGGCAGCTTCCACAGCAATGGCATCCTGGT
CATCCAGCGGATAGTTAATGATCAGCCCACTGACGCGTTGCGCGAGAAGATTGTGCACCGCCGCTTTACA
GGCTTCGACGCCGCTTCGTTCTACCATCGACACCACCACGCTGGCACCCAGTTGATCGGCGCGAGATTTA
ATCGCCGCGACAATTTGCGACGGCGCGTGCAGGGCCAGACTGGAGGTGGCAACGCCAATCAGCAACGACT
GTTTGCCCGCCAGTTGTTGTGCCACGCGGTTGGGAATGTAATTCAGCTCCGCCATCGCCGCTTCCACTTT
TTCCCGCGTTTTCGCAGAAACGTGGCTGGCCTGGTTCACCACGCGGGAAACGGTCTGATAAGAGACACCG
GCATACTCTGCGACATCGTATAACGTTACTGGTTTCACATTCACCACCCTGAATTGACTCTCTTCCGGGC
GCTATCATGCCATACCGCGAAAGGTTTTGCGCCATTCGATGGTGTCCGGGATCTCGACGCTCTCCCTTAT
GCGACTCCTGCATTAGGAAGCAGCCCAGTAGTAGGTTGAGGCCGTTGAGCACCGCCGCCGCAAGGAATGG
TGCATGCAAGGAGATGGCGCCCAACAGTCCCCCGGCCACGGGGCCTGCCACCATACCCACGCCGAAACAA
GCGCTCATGAGCCCGAAGTGGCGAGCCCGATCTTCCCCATCGGTGATGTCGGCGATATAGGCGCCAGCAA
CCGCACCTGTGGCGCCGGTGATGCCGGCCACGATGCGTCCGGCGTAGAGGATCGAGATCTCGATCCCGCG
AAATTAATACGACTCACTATAGGGGAATTGTGAGCGGATAACAATTCCCCTCTAGAAATAATTTTGTTTA
ACTTTAAGAAGGAGATATACATATGGGGGTTGGTAAAACATGTCTCCTGATATCCTACACAACAAACAAA
TTTCCATCGGAGTATGTACCGACTGTTTTTGACAACTATGCAGTCACAGTTATGATTGGTGGAGAACCAT
ATACTCTTGGACTTTTTGATACTGCAGGGCTAGAGGATTATGACAGATTACGACCGCTGAGTTATCCACA
AACAGATGTATTTCTAGTCTGTTTTTCAGTGGTCTCTCCATCTTCATTTGAAAACGTGAAAGAAAAGTGG
GTGCCTGAGATAACTCACCACTGTCCAAAGACTCCTTTCTTGCTTGTTGGGACTCAAATTGATCTCAGAG
ATGACCCCTCTACTATTGAGAAACTTGCCAAGAACAAACAGAAGCCTATCACTCCAGAGACTGCTGAAAA
GCTGGCCCGTGACCTGAAGGCTGTCAAGTATGTGGAGTGTTCTGCACTTACACAGAGAGGTCTGAAGAAT
GTGTTTGATGAGGCTATCCTAGCTGCCCTCGAGCCTCCGGAAACTCAACCCGGGGATCCCAATTGGGAGC
TCGTGTACACGGCGCGCCTGCAGGGAGGTGGCTCATCTGGCGGAGGTCAGATCTCGTACGCGTCCCGGGG
CGGAGTGCAGGTGGAAACCATCTCCCCAGGAGACGGGCGCACCTTCCCCAAGCGCGGCCAGACCTGCGTG
GTGCACTACACCGGGATGCTTGAAGATGGAAAGAAATTTGATTCCTCCCGGGACAGAAACAAGCCCTTTA
AGTTTATGCTAGGCAAGCAGGAGGTGATCCGAGGCTGGGAAGAAGGGGTTGCCCAGATGAGTGTGGGTCA
GAGAGCCAAACTGACTATATCTCCAGATTATGCCTATGGTGCCACTGGGCACCCAGGCATCATCCCACCA
CATGCCACTCTCGTCTTCGATGTGGAGCTTCTAAAACTGGAAAAGCTTGAGAACCTGTACTTCCAGGGCG
AAGAAGGTAAACTGGTAATCTGGATTAACGGCGATAAAGGCTATAACGGTCTCGCTGAAGTCGGTAAGAA
ATTCGAGAAAGATACCGGAATTAAAGTCACCGTTGAGCATCCGGATAAACTGGAAGAGAAATTCCCACAG
GTTGCGGCAACTGGCGATGGCCCTGACATTATCTTCTGGGCACACGACCGCTTTGGTGGCTACGCTCAAT
CTGGCCTGTTGGCTGAAATCACCCCGGACAAAGCGTTCCAGGACAAGCTGTATCCGTTTACCTGGGATGC
CGTACGTTACAACGGCAAGCTGATTGCTTACCCGATCGCTGTTGAAGCGTTATCGCTGATTTATAACAAA
GACCTGCTGCCGAACCCGCCAAAAACCTGGGAAGAGATCCCGGCGCTGGATAAAGAACTGAAAGCGAAAG
GTAAGAGCGCGCTGATGTTCAACCTGCAAGAACCGTACTTCACCTGGCCGCTGATTGCTGCTGACGGGGG
TTATGCGTTCAAGTATGAAAACGGCAAGTACGACATTAAAGACGTGGGCGTGGATAACGCTGGCGCGAAA
GCGGGTCTGACCTTCCTGGTTGACCTGATTAAAAACAAACACATGAATGCAGACACCGATTACTCCATCG
CAGAAGCTGCCTTTAATAAAGGCGAAACAGCGATGACCATCAACGGCCCGTGGGCATGGTCCAACATCGA
CACCAGCAAAGTGAATTATGGTGTAACGGTACTGCCGACCTTCAAGGGTCAACCATCCAAACCGTTCGTT
GGCGTGCTGAGCGCAGGTATTAACGCCGCCAGTCCGAACAAAGAGCTGGCAAAAGAGTTCCTCGAAAACT
ATCTGCTGACTGATGAAGGTCTGGAAGCGGTTAATAAAGACAAACCGCTGGGTGCCGTAGCGCTGAAGTC
TTACGAGGAAGAGTTGGCGAAAGATCCACGTATTGCCGCCACTATGGAAAACGCCCAGAAAGGTGAAATC
ATGCCGAACATCCCGCAGATGTCCGCTTTCTGGTATGCCGTGCGTACTGCGGTGATCAACGCCGCCAGCG
GTCGTCAGACTGTCGATGAAGCCCTGAAAGACGCGCAGACTAATTCCAGCTCGTAGCTCGAGCACCACCA
CCACCACCACTGAGATCCGGCTGCTAACAAAGCCCGAAAGGAAGCTGAGTTGGCTGCTGCCACCGCTGAG
CAATAACTAGCATAACCCCTTGGGGCCTCTAAACGGGTCTTGAGGGGTTTTTTGCTGAAAGGAGGAACTA
TATCCGGATTGGCGAATGGG
[124 nt withheld, positions 6181-6304]
C
[91 nt withheld, positions 6306-6396]
A
[49 nt withheld, positions 6398-6446]
CCTTTGACGTTGGAGTCCACGTTCTTT
[37 nt withheld, positions 6474-6510]
ACCCTATCTCGGTCTATTCTTTTGATTTATAAGGGATTTTGCCGATTTCGGCCTATTGGTTAAAAAATGA
GCTGATTTAACAAAAATTTAACGCGAATTTTAACAAAATATTAACGCTTACAATTTAGGTGGCACTTTTC
GGGGAAATGTGCGCGGAACCCCTATTTGTTTATTTTTCTAAATACATTCAAATATGTATCCGCTCATGAG
ACAATAACCCTGATAAATGCTTCAATAATATTGAAAAAGGAAGAGTATGAGTATTCAACATTTCCGTGTC
GCCCTTATTCCCTTTTTTGCGGCATTTTGCCTTCCTGTTTTTGCTCACCCAGAAACGCTGGTGAAAGTAA
AAGATGCTGAAGATCAGTTGGGTGCACGAGTGGGTTACATCGAACTGGATCTCAACAGCGGTAAGATCCT
TGAGAGTTTTCGCCCCGAAGAACGTTTTCCAATGATGAGCACTTTTAAAGTTCTGCTATGTGGCGCGGTA
TTATCCCGTATTGACGCCGGGCAAGAGCAACTCGGTCGCCGCATACACTATTCTCAGAATGACTTGGTTG
AGTACTCACCAGTCACAGAAAAGCATCTTACGGATGGCATGACAGTAAGAGAATTATGCAGTGCTGCCAT
AACCATGAGTGATAACACTGCGGCCAACTTACTTCTGACAACGATCGGAGGACCGAAGGAGCTAACCGCT
TTTTTGCACAACATGGGGGATCATGTAACTCGCCTTGATCGTTGGGAACCGGAGCTGAATGAAGCCATAC
CAAACGACGAGCGTGACACCACGATGCCTGCAGCAATGGCAACAACGTTGCGCAAACTATTAACTGGCGA
ACTACTTACTCTAGCTTCCCGGCAACAATTAATAGACTGGATGGAGGCGGATAAAGTTGCAGGACCACTT
CTGCGCT
Features (pLannotate 1.2.2; 21 found; start..end, strand, type, name):
    371..959     +  rep_origin     ori: high-copy-number ColE1/pMB1/pBR322/pUC origin of replication
   1145..1284    -  misc_feature   bom: basis of mobility region from pBR322
   1386..1577    -  CDS            rop: Rop protein, which maintains plasmids at low copy number; rop
   1594..1974    +  CDS            YPB1_ECOLX: Protein predicted: Swiss-Prot protein existence level 4. From Escherichia coli.
   2046..2337    -  CDS            TcR (fragment): tetracycline efflux protein; tet; confers resistance to tetracycline
   2352..2373    -  protein_bind   CAP binding site: CAP binding activates transcription in the presence of cAMP. E. coli catabolite activator protein
   2386..3468    -  CDS            lacI: lac repressor; lacI; The lac repressor binds to the lac operator to inhibit transcription in E. coli. This inhibition can be relieved by adding lactose or isopropyl-β-D-thiogalactopyranoside (IPTG).
   3469..3546    -  promoter       lacI promoter: lacI
   3554..3833    -  CDS            TcR (fragment): tetracycline efflux protein; tet; confers resistance to tetracycline
   3855..3873    +  promoter       T7 promoter: promoter for bacteriophage T7 RNA polymerase
   3874..3898    +  protein_bind   lac operator: The lac repressor binds to the lac operator to inhibit transcription in E. coli. This inhibition can be relieved by adding lactose or isopropyl-β-D-thiogalactopyranoside (IPTG). lac repressor encoded by lacI
   3913..3935    +  RBS            RBS: efficient ribosome binding site from bacteriophage T7 gene 10 (Olins and Rangwala, 1989)
   3949..4448    +  CDS            Cdc42 (Q61L) (fragment): constitutively active mutant of human Rho family small GTPase Cdc42
   4552..4872    +  CDS            DmrB: F36V mutant of FK506-binding protein FKBP12 binds synthetic ligands that do not bind wild-type FKBP
   4899..5991    +  CDS            MBP (fragment): maltose binding protein from E. coli; malE (mutated); This version of the gene does not encode a signal sequence, so MBP will remain in the cytosol.
   6013..6030    +  CDS            9xHis (fragment): 9xHis affinity tag
   6040..6089    +  CDS            SET1 (fragment): solubility-enhancement tag derived from T7 phage gene 10B
   6097..6144    +  terminator     T7 terminator: transcription terminator for bacteriophage T7 RNA polymerase
   6181..6609    +  rep_origin     f1 ori (sequence partly withheld): f1 bacteriophage origin of replication; arrow indicates direction of (+) strand synthesis
   6662..6766    +  promoter       AmpR promoter: bla
   6767..200     +  CDS            AmpR (across the origin): β-lactamase; bla; confers resistance to ampicillin, carbenicillin, and related antibiotics
