[The description below was written by a language model from this plasmid's Addgene catalogue record and pLannotate feature annotations shown in this document.]
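Description:
pET21b-Cdc42/13C-FKBP-MBP is a bacterial expression plasmid built on a self-made pET21b-C-MBP backbone, itself derived from pET21b(+), for producing a recombinant split-Cdc42 fragment in E. coli. It replicates from a ColE1/pMB1-type origin and retains the pBR322 bom and rop elements. The catalogue entry nevertheless lists it as high copy. Selection is by ampicillin through the β-lactamase gene, and an f1 origin is also present. Short tetracycline-resistance fragments flanking the lacI region are backbone remnants rather than functional markers.

The expression cassette follows the standard pET layout: a T7 promoter with an adjacent lac operator, the T7 gene 10 ribosome binding site, and a T7 terminator, with a plasmid-borne lacI gene. Transcription therefore depends on T7 RNA polymerase supplied by the host and is inducible with IPTG. The roughly 930 bp insert, cloned between NdeI and HindIII, encodes a fragment of human Cdc42 carrying the constitutively activating Q61L mutation, followed by an FKBP domain. The annotation software matches this domain to the F36V FKBP12 variant (DmrB), although the catalogue record simply calls it FKBP. Downstream, in the same orientation, lie a cytosolic maltose-binding protein lacking its signal sequence and a short histidine tag, which can aid solubility and allow affinity purification. A small hit to a T7 gene 10-derived solubility tag just before the terminator is fragmentary and may be only backbone sequence.

The stated purpose is expression of one half of a split small GTPase system. An FKBP fusion suggests that a dimerizing ligand brings the fragment together with a partner to reassemble Cdc42, but the record does not describe the partner or the ligand.
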