Addgene plasmid #214291: pET21b-Cdc42/13C-FKBP-MBP
Purpose: Express split-Cdc42 fragment fused with FKBP and MBP
Depositing lab: Cliff Stains. Depositing organization: University of Virginia. Publication: Standardized Parts for Activation of Small GTPase Signaling in Living Cells. He Y, Faulkner BM, Roberti MA, Bassford DK, Stains C. Angew Chem Int Ed Engl. 2024 Jul 26:e202403499. doi: 10.1002/anie.202403499. PubMed 39058298.
Backbone
  Vector backbone: pET21b-C-MBP
  Backbone manufacturer: Self-built
  Vector type: Bacterial Expression
Growth in bacteria
  Bacterial resistance: Ampicillin, 100 μg/mL
  Growth temperature: 37°C
  Growth strain: NEB Stable
  Copy number: High Copy
Gene/Insert
  Gene/Insert name: Split-Cdc42 fragment fused with FKBP
  Species: H. sapiens (human)
  Insert size (bp): 930
  Mutation: Cdc42-Q61L
  Entrez Gene: CDC42 (a.k.a. CDC42Hs, G25K, TKS)
  Promoter: T7
  Tag / fusion protein: Maltose-binding protein (MBP) (C terminal on insert)
  Cloning method: Restriction Enzyme; 5′ cloning site NdeI (not destroyed); 3′ cloning site HindIII (not destroyed)
Terms and licenses: Academic/Nonprofit Terms; Industry Terms: Not Available to Industry
Depositor comments: This vector is built using pET21b(+) as the original vector
How to cite: pET21b-Cdc42/13C-FKBP-MBP was a gift from Cliff Stains (Addgene plasmid # 214291 ; http://n2t.net/addgene:214291 ; RRID:Addgene_214291)
